Addgene plasmid #240106: pL6puro-JeT-pmRevErbA-Venus-NLS-Pest
Purpose: A lentiviral (yellow) fluorescent reporter of circadian rhythm, based on the murine Nr1d1-gene (REVERBa protein), expression enhanced by synthtic JeT promoter.
Depositing lab: Achim Kramer. Depositing organization: Charite Universitaetsmedizin Berlin. Publication: A lentiviral fluorescent reporter to study circadian rhythms in single cells. Gabriel CH, Lehmann L, Ahlburg J, Achim Kramer A. bioRxiv 2025.06.30.661926 10.1101/2025.06.30.661926.
Backbone
  Vector backbone: pLenti6-puromycin
  Backbone manufacturer: VectorBuilder
  Vector type: Lentiviral
  Selectable markers: Puromycin
Growth in bacteria
  Bacterial resistance: Ampicillin, 100 μg/mL
  Growth temperature: 37°C
  Growth strain: NEB Stable
  Copy number: Unknown
Gene/Insert
  Gene/Insert name: murine Nr1d1 promoter+Venus-NLS-Pest-Reporter (alt name: mREVERBa promoter)
  Species: M. musculus (mouse)
  Mutation: added JeT Promoter
  Entrez Gene: Nr1d1 (a.k.a. A530070C09Rik)
  Cloning method: Restriction Enzyme; 5′ cloning site EcoRV (not destroyed); 3′ cloning site EcoRV (not destroyed)
  Sequencing primers: 5′ GAAGGAATAGAAGAAGAAGG; 3′ TCCAATGGCAGCTTCCAGTC
Resource information
  A portion of this plasmid was derived from a plasmid made by: Nagoshi et al. 2004 (doi: 10.1016/j.cell.2004.11.015, PMID: 15550250)
Terms and licenses: Academic/Nonprofit Terms; Industry Terms: Not Available to Industry
Depositor comments: Insertion of JeT promoter confers moderate expression, depending on cell type. For higher brightness consider SV40 containing variants. Please visit https://doi.org/10.1101/2025.06.30.661926 for bioRxiv preprint.
How to cite: pL6puro-JeT-pmRevErbA-Venus-NLS-Pest was a gift from Achim Kramer (Addgene plasmid # 240106 ; http://n2t.net/addgene:240106 ; RRID:Addgene_240106)
