[The description below was written by a language model from this plasmid's Addgene catalogue record and pLannotate feature annotations shown in this document.]
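Description:
pL6puro-JeT-pmRevErbA-Venus-NLS-Pest is a third-generation-style, self-inactivating HIV-1 lentiviral transfer plasmid built on a pLenti6-puromycin backbone and designed to report circadian rhythms as yellow fluorescence in single mammalian cells. It is propagated in E. coli through a high-copy ColE1/pUC-type origin with ampicillin resistance, and also carries an f1 ori and an SV40 ori. Genomic RNA for packaging is driven by an RSV promoter fused to a truncated 5' LTR. It is followed by the Ψ packaging signal, RRE for Rev-dependent export and cPPT/CTS, with a WPRE and a ΔU3 3' LTR at the downstream end. Leftover Gateway attB sites flank the cassettes.

The payload is a murine Nr1d1 (REV-ERBα) promoter region, which appears to occupy the largely unannotated stretch upstream of the reporter. It runs into a short annotated piece of Nr1d1 coding sequence that sits immediately before Venus, suggesting a small N-terminal fusion. Venus is followed by an SV40 nuclear localization signal and a PEST degron from mouse ornithine decarboxylase (annotated as a d1EGFP fragment). Together these concentrate the signal in the nucleus and shorten the protein's half-life, so that fluorescence follows rhythmic promoter activity. A synthetic JeT promoter was added to boost expression. It is not annotated under that name, although a short match to the UbC promoter upstream may correspond to it. A short reverse-strand THRA match downstream of the reporter probably comes from carried-over genomic sequence.

A separate mouse PGK promoter drives puromycin N-acetyltransferase for selecting transduced cells. The depositor notes that JeT gives moderate, cell-type-dependent brightness and that SV40-containing variants are brighter.
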