Features (pLannotate 1.2.2; 34 found; start..end, strand, type, name):
      3..229     +  promoter       RSV promoter: Rous sarcoma virus enhancer/promoter
    230..410     +  LTR            5' LTR (truncated): truncated 5' long terminal repeat (LTR) from HIV-1
    457..582     +  misc_feature   HIV-1 Ψ: packaging signal of human immunodeficiency virus type 1
    566..929     +  CDS            HIV-1 gag (fragment): gag protein from human immunodeficiency virus 1; gag
   1075..1308    +  misc_feature   RRE: The Rev response element (RRE) of HIV-1 allows for Rev-dependent mRNA export from the nucleus to the cytoplasm.
   1685..1785    +  CDS            Rev (fragment): human immunodeficiency virus 1 (HIV-1) Rev protein; rev; enhances nuclear export of unspliced and incompletely spliced viral mRNAs
   1803..1920    +  misc_feature   cPPT/CTS: central polypurine tract and central termination sequence of HIV-1
   1938..1958    +  protein_bind   attB4: mutant version of attB; core recombination site for the Gateway® BP reaction BP Clonase™
   2177..2291    +  promoter       UbC promoter (fragment): human ubiquitin C promoter
   4534..4668    +  CDS            Nr1d1 (fragment): NR1D1_MOUSE - Also known as Ear1. Experimental evidence at protein level: Swiss-Prot protein existence level 1. Transcriptional repressor which coordinates circadian rhythm and metabolic pathways in a heme-dependent manner. Integral component of the complex transcription machinery that governs circadian rhythmicity and forms a critical negative limb of the circadian clock by directly repressing the expression of core clock components ARTNL/BMAL1, CLOCK and CRY1. Also regulates genes involved in metabolic functions, including lipid and bile acid metabolism, adipogenesis, gluconeogenesis and the
   4675..5388    +  CDS            Venus: Venus is a basic (constitutively fluorescent) yellow fluorescent protein published in 2002, derived from Aequorea victoria. It is reported to be a rapidly-maturing weak dimer with moderate acid sensitivity.
   5398..5418    +  CDS            SV40 NLS: nuclear localization signal of SV40 (simian virus 40) large T antigen
   5437..5557    +  CDS            d1EGFP (fragment): EGFP destabilized by fusion to a mutated version of residues 422-461 of mouse ornithine decarboxylase, giving an in vivo half-life of ~1 hour mammalian codon-optimized
   5566..5661    -  CDS            THRA (fragment): THA_HUMAN - Also known as EAR7, ERBA1, NR1A1, THRA1, THRA2. Experimental evidence at protein level: Swiss-Prot protein existence level 1. [Isoform Alpha-2]: Does not bind thyroid hormone and functions as a weak dominant negative inhibitor of thyroid hormone action. From Homo sapiens (Human).
   5853..5877    +  protein_bind   attB1: mutant version of attB; recombination site for the Gateway® BP reaction BP Clonase™
   5885..6384    +  promoter       PGK promoter: mouse phosphoglycerate kinase 1 promoter
   6395..6994    +  CDS            PuroR: puromycin N-acetyltransferase; pac from Streptomyces alboniger; confers resistance to puromycin
   6995..7019    -  protein_bind   attB2: mutant version of attB; recombination site for the Gateway® BP reaction BP Clonase™
   7037..7625    +  misc_feature   WPRE: woodchuck hepatitis virus posttranscriptional regulatory element
   7692..7711    +  misc_feature   cPPT/CTS (fragment): central polypurine tract and central termination sequence of HIV-1
   7713..7946    +  LTR            3' LTR (ΔU3): self-inactivating 3' long terminal repeat (LTR) from HIV-1
   8018..8139    +  polyA_signal   SV40 poly(A) signal: SV40 polyadenylation signal
   8179..8314    +  rep_origin     SV40 ori: SV40 origin of replication
   8335..8353    -  promoter       T7 promoter: promoter for bacteriophage T7 RNA polymerase
   8361..8516    +  CDS            lacZα (fragment): LacZα fragment of β-galactosidase; lacZ fragment
   8521..8949    +  rep_origin     f1 ori (sequence partly withheld): f1 bacteriophage origin of replication; arrow indicates direction of (+) strand synthesis
   9002..9106    +  promoter       AmpR promoter: bla
   9107..9967    +  CDS            AmpR: β-lactamase; bla; confers resistance to ampicillin, carbenicillin, and related antibiotics
  10138..10726   +  rep_origin     ori: high-copy-number ColE1/pMB1/pBR322/pUC origin of replication
  10909..11001   +  CDS            lacI (fragment): lac repressor; lacI; The lac repressor binds to the lac operator to inhibit transcription in E. coli. This inhibition can be relieved by adding lactose or isopropyl-β-D-thiogalactopyranoside (IPTG).
  11014..11035   +  protein_bind   CAP binding site: CAP binding activates transcription in the presence of cAMP. E. coli catabolite activator protein
  11050..11080   +  promoter       lac promoter: promoter for the E. coli lac operon
  11084..11106   +  protein_bind   lac operator (fragment): The lac repressor binds to the lac operator to inhibit transcription in E. coli. This inhibition can be relieved by adding lactose or isopropyl-β-D-thiogalactopyranoside (IPTG). lac repressor encoded by lacI
  11149..11167   +  promoter       T3 promoter: promoter for bacteriophage T3 RNA polymerase
>Addgene plasmid #240106 | pL6puro-JeT-pmRevErbA-Venus-NLS-Pest | addgene full sequence | sequence record 481767 | Addgene NGS Result
AATGTAGTCTTATGCAATACTCTTGTAGTCTTGCAACATGGTAACGATGAGTTAGCAACATGCCTTACAA
GGAGAGAAAAAGCACCGTGCATGCCGATTGGTGGAAGTAAGGTGGTACGATCGTGCCTTATTAGGAAGGC
AACAGACGGGTCTGACATGGATTGGACGAACCACTGAATTGCCGCATTGCAGAGATATTGTATTTAAGTG
CCTAGCTCGATACATAAACGGGTCTCTCTGGTTAGACCAGATCTGAGCCTGGGAGCTCTCTGGCTAACTA
GGGAACCCACTGCTTAAGCCTCAATAAAGCTTGCCTTGAGTGCTTCAAGTAGTGTGTGCCCGTCTGTTGT
GTGACTCTGGTAACTAGAGATCCCTCAGACCCTTTTAGTCAGTGTGGAAAATCTCTAGCAGTGGCGCCCG
AACAGGGACTTGAAAGCGAAAGGGAAACCAGAGGAGCTCTCTCGACGCAGGACTCGGCTTGCTGAAGCGC
GCACGGCAAGAGGCGAGGGGCGGCGACTGGTGAGTACGCCAAAAATTTTGACTAGCGGAGGCTAGAAGGA
GAGAGATGGGTGCGAGAGCGTCAGTATTAAGCGGGGGAGAATTAGATCGCGATGGGAAAAAATTCGGTTA
AGGCCAGGGGGAAAGAAAAAATATAAATTAAAACATATAGTATGGGCAAGCAGGGAGCTAGAACGATTCG
CAGTTAATCCTGGCCTGTTAGAAACATCAGAAGGCTGTAGACAAATACTGGGACAGCTACAACCATCCCT
TCAGACAGGATCAGAAGAACTTAGATCATTATATAATACAGTAGCAACCCTCTATTGTGTGCATCAAAGG
ATAGAGATAAAAGACACCAAGGAAGCTTTAGACAAGATAGAGGAAGAGCAAAACAAAAGTAAGACCACCG
CACAGCAAGCGGCCGCTGATCTTCAGACCTGGAGGAGGAGATATGAGGGACAATTGGAGAAGTGAATTAT
ATAAATATAAAGTAGTAAAAATTGAACCATTAGGAGTAGCACCCACCAAGGCAAAGAGAAGAGTGGTGCA
GAGAGAAAAAAGAGCAGTGGGAATAGGAGCTTTGTTCCTTGGGTTCTTGGGAGCAGCAGGAAGCACTATG
GGCGCAGCGTCAATGACGCTGACGGTACAGGCCAGACAATTATTGTCTGGTATAGTGCAGCAGCAGAACA
ATTTGCTGAGGGCTATTGAGGCGCAACAGCATCTGTTGCAACTCACAGTCTGGGGCATCAAGCAGCTCCA
GGCAAGAATCCTGGCTGTGGAAAGATACCTAAAGGATCAACAGCTCCTGGGGATTTGGGGTTGCTCTGGA
AAACTCATTTGCACCACTGCTGTGCCTTGGAATGCTAGTTGGAGTAATAAATCTCTGGAACAGATTTGGA
ATCACACGACCTGGATGGAGTGGGACAGAGAAATTAACAATTACACAAGCTTAATACACTCCTTAATTGA
AGAATCGCAAAACCAGCAAGAAAAGAATGAACAAGAATTATTGGAATTAGATAAATGGGCAAGTTTGTGG
AATTGGTTTAACATAACAAATTGGCTGTGGTATATAAAATTATTCATAATGATAGTAGGAGGCTTGGTAG
GTTTAAGAATAGTTTTTGCTGTACTTTCTATAGTGAATAGAGTTAGGCAGGGATATTCACCATTATCGTT
TCAGACCCACCTCCCAACCCCGAGGGGACCCGACAGGCCCGAAGGAATAGAAGAAGAAGGTGGAGAGAGA
GACAGAGACAGATCCATTCGATTAGTGAACGGATCTCGACGGTATCGCTAGCTTTTAAAAGAAAAGGGGG
GATTGGGGGGTACAGTGCAGGGGAAAGAATAGTAGACATAATAGCAACAGACATACAAACTAAAGAATTA
CAAAAACAAATTACAAAAATTCAAAATTTTACTAGTGATTATCGGATCAACTTTGTATAGAAAAGTTGCC
CTCTCTCTATGAGGACCTCAGAGCACTTTCCCTTTGTTCTCCTTTTTATTTCCCAGACAAAGGGAAATGA
CTCACCCCAAAGTCACTTGAGTGGGCAGTGTGGTGTCATATAAGCAAACAGGGAGTCCCTAGGGATATCG
AATTCGGGCGGAGTTAGGGCGGAGCCAATCAGCGTGCGCCGTTCCGAAAGTTGCCTTTTATGGCTGGGCG
GAGAATGGGCGGTGAACGCCGATGATTATATAAGGACGCGCCGGGTGTGGCACAGCTAGTTCCGTCGCAG
CCGGGATTTGGGTCGCGGTTCTTGTTTGTGGATCCCTGTGATCGTCACTTGACAGATATCCCCGTGCTAT
GCCAGTCCTACCCGTGGGGGCTGGGGTTAGGGTGAAGAAGAGAAAGGGGTTTTATTTACACTGCTTGTCG
CCCACCTTGTCACCATAGCAAAAGATGCTTAAGTTCTTGATTTAAGGGAAATCTCTCCTCCCAGCTTGTC
TTTCTCCCCCTAGTCACCACTAACCTCAGGGTGAGGTCAGTTCTCCAATCACGTGAAGCTCTCACGTTTG
CTAGGTTTGCAGAAAGGGCCTTTTAGCTTTGATCTTCCACGGAGCAGTAAAGCTTGCCAGGCCCTCCCCA
GGAATTCACATGCCCTTGCCATACAAGGCTTTCCAAACACGCCACCCTGACTCTTCAGAAAACCCCACCC
CAGTCCACTTTCAGCTCCTCCCCGCTGCCAGCAAGCACTTTTGCAAAGCAGAAAAGGAATAGGCACACTC
CACCTACATTGTCAGTAGACTACAAATCCCAACAATCCTGGCGGTGCGCAGGCGCACAGATCTCAACGTG
CCGGCTGCTGGAAAAGTGTGTCACTGGGGCACGAGGCGCTCCCTGGAATCACATGGTACCTGCTCCAGTG
CCGCGTGCGGCCCGGGAACCCTGGGCTGCTGGCGCCTGCGCAGAGCCCTCTGTCCCAGGGAAAGGCTCGG
GCAAAAGGCGGTTGAGATTGGCAGAGTGAAATATTACTGCTGAGGAAACGTAGCAGGGCACACGTCTCTC
TTTGCGTCCTGGTGCCTCATTTCTCCATCACCTACTTACTTCCTGGTTGCAGCTTCTCTTCCTTTGGGAC
TTTTGCACCCGGAGCTCCAGATTCATTACCCTGCTTCACTGCGGAGCCTTCAGGAGTGGCATCCGGTGCA
CTGCAGAGACCCGACTCTCCTTGCTACCTTATAGCCAGAACTGCTGCAGGCTGATTCTTCACACACACAC
TCTCTGCTCTTCCCATGCAAATCAGATCTCAGGTGCCTCAGCGTCCTACCCTTCTGGAGGGCTGCAGTAT
AGCCACCCCAAGACCTTACTGCTCAGTGCCTGGAATCCTGATTGCGAACTGCGGGGCTCACTCGTCTCCC
TCAGCCATTGCCCAGGGGGCGAGAGAGGCCATCACAACCTCCAGTTTGTGTCAAGGTCCAGTTTGAATGA
CCGCTTTCAGCTGGTGAAGACATGACGACCCTGGACTCCAATAACAACACAGGTACTGAGATTCTTATCT
TTGCTCAGGGCTCACATGGCTGCAGAGCCGGGCCCACGTGCTGCATTTGTTTTCATTCAGTAGAAGCCGT
GGCCGCCATCTCATTGGTCATTGCCTCCCGGCCTCGTTACATAATGAGCTCCGCCCCTCAAGTTGCCGGA
GCAACGCTTGTCGCCTTCTCTCCTCCCCTCAGTTGTCCCGGCCCAGCTTGGTTTTAGGGCCAGCCTACGA
CCCAGGACGCCCGGGAGGGGCGGGGCGAGGGCGGGGTTTTCCTTGCGACAGAAGGGAAGCGGAGAAGGCG
GTGCTTCGAGTTCCGGGGTTCCTCGTTGGGGTGCCACGTGCGAGGGGCACACGTGGAGTGGGGACGTGAG
GCCAGCTGAGGGCCAGGCTCCCGCCCCGCCCTTCTCCGCCTAGATCTGGGTGAAGCTGGGCTGACTCACC
GCCCCCGCCTGGCTTCTTTTCCTCTCAGAAAATAACCCATCCTCCAACCCAGCCGTGAAACCATAGCCGG
GTAACCATTCTGTGACTTATTTTACAGGCAGGGTTCACCCTGACCAACCTTGAGCTATTTTAAGGTTGCC
CTGCCTGGTTTAGTGTGTGTCAGTGGGTGAGCAAGACATGTGCTTCTGTCGACTCGGTGGCATGGCATGT
GTCACCTCACACACGTGTCTGAGGATCCTCCCCTTTCCCCACTCCACCCATGGCCGGCCAGGCTAAGTAC
TTGGCAGAGGTGTGGCAGACAAGTGGCCCTTCTCTTCTGTGCATACCACAGGAGCCGAATCACCTGGCCC
GCAATGTAACCAGAGGGACAGAGCCGCTGGCTGAGTGGCTATAGAGCTAAAGTTACCACCGGGCTGAGAA
GGAAGGGGAATTCCTAAATCCCTAGAATGGATACTTTGTTTCTCCCTTTCATCTCCTGCAACTCATCTGA
GTCTTATCTGTCACATTTCTAAGTCTCTTGTGACTCATCTCTCAGAGGCCAGAGCCAGGCTGAACAGAGA
GTCCTTCCCTGCAGTACTCTATGAGAATATGTCTTTGGGTGTTCTCTTATTTAGGTGGTGTTATCACCTA
CATTGGCTCTAGTGGCTCCTCCCCGAGCCGGACCAGCCCGGAGTCCCTCTACAGTGACAGCTCCAATGGC
AGCTTCCAGTCCCTGACTCAAGGTTGTCCCACATACTTCCCACCATCAACGCGTGTGAGCAAGGGCGAGG
AGCTGTTCACCGGGGTGGTGCCCATCCTGGTCGAGCTGGACGGCGACGTAAACGGCCACAAGTTCAGCGT
GTCCGGCGAGGGCGAGGGCGATGCCACCTACGGCAAGCTGACCCTGAAGCTGATCTGCACCACCGGCAAG
CTGCCCGTGCCCTGGCCCACCCTCGTGACCACCCTGGGCTACGGCCTGCAGTGCTTCGCCCGCTACCCCG
ACCACATGAAGCAGCACGACTTCTTCAAGTCCGCCATGCCCGAAGGCTACGTCCAGGAGCGCACCATCTT
CTTCAAGGACGACGGCAACTACAAGACCCGCGCCGAGGTGAAGTTCGAGGGCGACACCCTGGTGAACCGC
ATCGAGCTGAAGGGCATCGACTTCAAGGAGGACGGCAACATCCTGGGGCACAAGCTGGAGTACAACTACA
ACAGCCACAACGTCTATATCACCGCCGACAAGCAGAAGAACGGCATCAAGGCCAACTTCAAGATCCGCCA
CAACATCGAGGACGGCGGCGTGCAGCTCGCCGACCACTACCAGCAGAACACCCCCATCGGCGACGGCCCC
GTGCTGCTGCCCGACAACCACTACCTGAGCTACCAGTCCGCCCTGAGCAAAGACCCCAACGAGAAGCGCG
ATCACATGGTCCTGCTGGAGTTCGTGACCGCCGCCGGGATCACTCTCGGCATGGACGAGCTGTACAAATC
TAGACCTCCAAAAAAGAAGAGAAAGGTAGAAGACCCCTTGTACAAGAGCCATGGCTTCCCGCCGGCTGTG
GCTGCTCAGGATGATGGCACGCTGCCCATGTCCTGTGCCCAGGAGAGCGGGATGGACCGTCACCCTGCAG
CCTGTGCTCCTGCTAGGATCAATGTGTGACTCGAGCCCGCCCGGCCGGCCTTCTGCCGCTGCCCCCTTGT
ACAGAATCGAACTCTGCACTTCTCTCTCCTTTACGAGACGAAAAGGAAAAGCAAACCAGAATCTTATTTA
TATTGTTATAAAATATTCCAAGATGAGCCTCTGGCCCCCTGAGCCTTCTTGTAAATAACTCTTCCCCCAC
CCCCACCGCCATGCTCCCATCCTCCCCTATTTAAACCACTCTTGCTCTCTCCACCCTCCTCTGGCCCCTC
GATTTGTTCTGTTCCTGTCTCAAATCCAATAGTTCACAGCTGACAAGTTTGTACAAAAAAGCAGGCTTTC
TACCGGGTAGGGGAGGCGCTTTTCCCAAGGCAGTCTGGAGCATGCGCTTTAGCAGCCCCGCTGGGCACTT
GGCGCTACACAAGTGGCCTCTGGCCTCGCACACATTCCACATCCACCGGTAGGCGCCAACCGGCTCCGTT
CTTTGGTGGCCCCTTCGCGCCACCTTCTACTCCTCCCCTAGTCAGGAAGTTCCCCCCCGCCCCGCAGCTC
GCGTCGTGCAGGACGTGACAAATGGAAGTAGCACGTCTCACTAGTCTCGTGCAGATGGACAGCACCGCTG
AGCAATGGAAGCGGGTAGGCCTTTGGGGCAGCGGCCAATAGCAGCTTTGCTCCTTCGCTTTCTGGGCTCA
GAGGCTGGGAAGGGGTGGGTCCGGGGGCGGGCTCAGGGGCGGGCTCAGGGGCGGGGCGGGCGCCCGAAGG
TCCTCCGGAGGCCCGGCATTCTGCACGCTTCAAAAGCGCACGTCTGCCGCGCTGTTCTCCTCTTCCTCAT
CTCCGGGCCTTTCGACCTGCCACCATGACCGAGTACAAGCCCACGGTGCGCCTCGCCACCCGCGACGACG
TCCCCAGGGCCGTACGCACCCTCGCCGCCGCGTTCGCCGACTACCCCGCCACGCGCCACACCGTCGATCC
GGACCGCCACATCGAGCGGGTCACCGAGCTGCAAGAACTCTTCCTCACGCGCGTCGGGCTCGACATCGGC
AAGGTGTGGGTCGCGGACGACGGCGCCGCGGTGGCGGTCTGGACCACGCCGGAGAGCGTCGAAGCGGGGG
CGGTGTTCGCCGAGATCGGCCCGCGCATGGCCGAGTTGAGCGGTTCCCGGCTGGCCGCGCAGCAACAGAT
GGAAGGCCTCCTGGCGCCGCACCGGCCCAAGGAGCCCGCGTGGTTCCTGGCCACCGTCGGCGTCTCGCCC
GACCACCAGGGCAAGGGTCTGGGCAGCGCCGTCGTGCTCCCCGGAGTGGAGGCGGCCGAGCGCGCCGGGG
TGCCCGCCTTCCTGGAGACCTCCGCGCCCCGCAACCTCCCCTTCTACGAGCGGCTCGGCTTCACCGTCAC
CGCCGACGTCGAGGTGCCCGAAGGACCGCGCACCTGGTGCATGACCCGCAAGCCCGGTGCCTGAACCCAG
CTTTCTTGTACAAAGTGGTGATAATCGAATTCCGATAATCAACCTCTGGATTACAAAATTTGTGAAAGAT
TGACTGGTATTCTTAACTATGTTGCTCCTTTTACGCTATGTGGATACGCTGCTTTAATGCCTTTGTATCA
TGCTATTGCTTCCCGTATGGCTTTCATTTTCTCCTCCTTGTATAAATCCTGGTTGCTGTCTCTTTATGAG
GAGTTGTGGCCCGTTGTCAGGCAACGTGGCGTGGTGTGCACTGTGTTTGCTGACGCAACCCCCACTGGTT
GGGGCATTGCCACCACCTGTCAGCTCCTTTCCGGGACTTTCGCTTTCCCCCTCCCTATTGCCACGGCGGA
ACTCATCGCCGCCTGCCTTGCCCGCTGCTGGACAGGGGCTCGGCTGTTGGGCACTGACAATTCCGTGGTG
TTGTCGGGGAAGCTGACGTCCTTTCCATGGCTGCTCGCCTGTGTTGCCACCTGGATTCTGCGCGGGACGT
CCTTCTGCTACGTCCCTTCGGCCCTCAATCCAGCGGACCTTCCTTCCCGCGGCCTGCTGCCGGCTCTGCG
GCCTCTTCCGCGTCTTCGCCTTCGCCCTCAGACGAGTCGGATCTCCCTTTGGGCCGCCTCCCCGCATCGG
GAATTCCCGCGGTTCGCTTTAAGACCAATGACTTACAAGGCAGCTGTAGATCTTAGCCACTTTTTAAAAG
AAAAGGGGGGACTGGAAGGGCTAATTCACTCCCAACGAAGACAAGATCTGCTTTTTGCTTGTACTGGGTC
TCTCTGGTTAGACCAGATCTGAGCCTGGGAGCTCTCTGGCTAACTAGGGAACCCACTGCTTAAGCCTCAA
TAAAGCTTGCCTTGAGTGCTTCAAGTAGTGTGTGCCCGTCTGTTGTGTGACTCTGGTAACTAGAGATCCC
TCAGACCCTTTTAGTCAGTGTGGAAAATCTCTAGCAGTAGTAGTTCATGTCATCTTATTATTCAGTATTT
ATAACTTGCAAAGAAATGAATATCAGAGAGTGAGAGGAACTTGTTTATTGCAGCTTATAATGGTTACAAA
TAAAGCAATAGCATCACAAATTTCACAAATAAAGCATTTTTTTCACTGCATTCTAGTTGTGGTTTGTCCA
AACTCATCAATGTATCTTATCATGTCTGGCTCTAGCTATCCCGCCCCTAACTCCGCCCATCCCGCCCCTA
ACTCCGCCCAGTTCCGCCCATTCTCCGCCCCATGGCTGACTAATTTTTTTTATTTATGCAGAGGCCGAGG
CCGCCTCGGCCTCTGAGCTATTCCAGAAGTAGTGAGGAGGCTTTTTTGGAGGCCTAGGGACGTACCCAAT
TCGCCCTATAGTGAGTCGTATTACGCGCGCTCACTGGCCGTCGTTTTACAACGTCGTGACTGGGAAAACC
CTGGCGTTACCCAACTTAATCGCCTTGCAGCACATCCCCCTTTCGCCAGCTGGCGTAATAGCGAAGAGGC
CCGCACCGATCGCCCTTCCCAACAGTTGCGCAGCCTGAATGGCGAATGGG
[124 nt withheld, positions 8521-8644]
C
[91 nt withheld, positions 8646-8736]
A
[49 nt withheld, positions 8738-8786]
CCTTTGACGTTGGAGTCCACGTTCTTT
[37 nt withheld, positions 8814-8850]
ACCCTATCTCGGTCTATTCTTTTGATTTATAAGGGATTTTGCCGATTTCGGCCTATTGGTTAAAAAATGA
GCTGATTTAACAAAAATTTAACGCGAATTTTAACAAAATATTAACGCTTACAATTTAGGTGGCACTTTTC
GGGGAAATGTGCGCGGAACCCCTATTTGTTTATTTTTCTAAATACATTCAAATATGTATCCGCTCATGAG
ACAATAACCCTGATAAATGCTTCAATAATATTGAAAAAGGAAGAGTATGAGTATTCAACATTTCCGTGTC
GCCCTTATTCCCTTTTTTGCGGCATTTTGCCTTCCTGTTTTTGCTCACCCAGAAACGCTGGTGAAAGTAA
AAGATGCTGAAGATCAGTTGGGTGCACGAGTGGGTTACATCGAACTGGATCTCAACAGCGGTAAGATCCT
TGAGAGTTTTCGCCCCGAAGAACGTTTTCCAATGATGAGCACTTTTAAAGTTCTGCTATGTGGCGCGGTA
TTATCCCGTATTGACGCCGGGCAAGAGCAACTCGGTCGCCGCATACACTATTCTCAGAATGACTTGGTTG
AGTACTCACCAGTCACAGAAAAGCATCTTACGGATGGCATGACAGTAAGAGAATTATGCAGTGCTGCCAT
AACCATGAGTGATAACACTGCGGCCAACTTACTTCTGACAACGATCGGAGGACCGAAGGAGCTAACCGCT
TTTTTGCACAACATGGGGGATCATGTAACTCGCCTTGATCGTTGGGAACCGGAGCTGAATGAAGCCATAC
CAAACGACGAGCGTGACACCACGATGCCTGTAGCAATGGCAACAACGTTGCGCAAACTATTAACTGGCGA
ACTACTTACTCTAGCTTCCCGGCAACAATTAATAGACTGGATGGAGGCGGATAAAGTTGCAGGACCACTT
CTGCGCTCGGCCCTTCCGGCTGGCTGGTTTATTGCTGATAAATCTGGAGCCGGTGAGCGTGGGTCTCGCG
GTATCATTGCAGCACTGGGGCCAGATGGTAAGCCCTCCCGTATCGTAGTTATCTACACGACGGGGAGTCA
GGCAACTATGGATGAACGAAATAGACAGATCGCTGAGATAGGTGCCTCACTGATTAAGCATTGGTAACTG
TCAGACCAAGTTTACTCATATATACTTTAGATTGATTTAAAACTTCATTTTTAATTTAAAAGGATCTAGG
TGAAGATCCTTTTTGATAATCTCATGACCAAAATCCCTTAACGTGAGTTTTCGTTCCACTGAGCGTCAGA
CCCCGTAGAAAAGATCAAAGGATCTTCTTGAGATCCTTTTTTTCTGCGCGTAATCTGCTGCTTGCAAACA
AAAAAACCACCGCTACCAGCGGTGGTTTGTTTGCCGGATCAAGAGCTACCAACTCTTTTTCCGAAGGTAA
CTGGCTTCAGCAGAGCGCAGATACCAAATACTGTTCTTCTAGTGTAGCCGTAGTTAGGCCACCACTTCAA
GAACTCTGTAGCACCGCCTACATACCTCGCTCTGCTAATCCTGTTACCAGTGGCTGCTGCCAGTGGCGAT
AAGTCGTGTCTTACCGGGTTGGACTCAAGACGATAGTTACCGGATAAGGCGCAGCGGTCGGGCTGAACGG
GGGGTTCGTGCACACAGCCCAGCTTGGAGCGAACGACCTACACCGAACTGAGATACCTACAGCGTGAGCT
ATGAGAAAGCGCCACGCTTCCCGAAGAGAGAAAGGCGGACAGGTATCCGGTAAGCGGCAGGGTCGGAACA
GGAGAGCGCACGAGGGAGCTTCCAGGGGGAAACGCCTGGTATCTTTATAGTCCTGTCGGGTTTCGCCACC
TCTGACTTGAGCGTCGATTTTTGTGATGCTCGTCAGGGGGGCGGAGCCTATGGAAAAACGCCAGCAACGC
GGCCTTTTTACGGTTCCTGGCCTTTTGCTGGCCTTTTGCTCACATGTTCTTTCCTGCGTTATCCCCTGAT
TCTGTGGATAACCGTATTACCGCCTTTGAGTGAGCTGATACCGCTCGCCGCAGCCGAACGACCGAGCGCA
GCGAGTCAGTGAGCGAGGAAGCGGAAGAGCGCCCAATACGCAAACCGCCTCTCCCCGCGCGTTGGCCGAT
TCATTAATGCAGCTGGCACGACAGGTTTCCCGACTGGAAAGCGGGCAGTGAGCGCAACGCAATTAATGTG
AGTTAGCTCACTCATTAGGCACCCCAGGCTTTACACTTTATGCTTCCGGCTCGTATGTTGTGTGGAATTG
TGAGCGGATAACAATTTCACACAGGAAACAGCTATGACCATGATTACGCCAAGCGCGCAATTAACCCTCA
CTAAAGGGAACAAAAGCTGGAGCTGCAAGCTT
